>Addgene plasmid #29424 | V17V | addgene partial sequence | sequence record 34995 | 29424 with CMV-F
AGCAGAGCTGGTTTAGTGAACCGTCAGATCCGCTAGCGCTACCGGTCGCCACCATGGTGAGCAAGGGCGA
GGAGCTGTTCACCGGGGTGGTGCCCATCCTGGTCGAGCTGGACGGCGACGTAAACGGCCACAAGTTCAGC
GTGTCCGGCGAGGGCGAGGGCGATGCCACCTACGGCAAGCTGACCCTGAAGCTCATCTGCACCACCGGCA
AGCTGCCCGTGCCCTGGCCCACCCTCGTGACCACCCTCGGCTACGGCCTGCAGTGCTTCGCCCGCTACCC
CGACCACATGAAGCAGCACGACTTCTTCAAGTCCGCCATGCCCGAAGGCTACGTCCAGGAGCGCACCATC
TTCTTCAAGGACGACGGCAACTACAAGACCCGCGCCGAGGTGAAGTTCGAGGGCGACACCCTGGTGAACC
GCATCGAGCTGAAGGGCATCGACTTCAAGGAGGACGGCAACATCCTGGGGCACAAGCTGGAGTACAACTA
CAACAGCCACAACGTCTATATCACCGCCGACAAGCAGAAGAACGGCATCAAGGCCAACTTCAAGATCCGC
CACAACATCGAGGACGGCGGCGTGCAGCTCGCCGACCACTACCAGCAGAACACCCCCATCGGCGACGGCC
CCGTGCTGCTGCCCGACAACCACTACCTGAGCTACCAGTCCAAGCTGAGCAAAGACCCCAACGAGAAGCG
CGATCACATGGTCCTGCTGGAGTTCGTGACCGCCGCCGGGATCACTCTCGGCATGGACGAGCTGTACAAG
TCCGGACTCAGATCTCGAGCTCAAGCTTCGAATTCTGCAGTCGACGGTACCAGCAAGGGCGAGGAGCTGT
TCACCGGGGTGGTGCCCATCCTGGTCGAGCTGGACGGCGACATAAACGGCCACAAGTTCA
