>Addgene plasmid #29424 | V17V | addgene partial sequence | sequence record 34996 | 29424 with SV40pA-R (5' GAAATTTGTGATGCTATTGC 3')
ATTAAGCTGCATAAACAGTTAACAACAACAATTGCATTCATTTTATGTTTCAGGTTCAGGGGGAGGTGTG
GGAGGTTTTTTAAAGCAAGTAAAACCTCTACAAATGTGGTATGGCTGATTATGATCAGTTATCTAGATCC
GGTGGATCCCTTGTACAGCTCGTCCATGCCGAGAGTGATCCCGGCGGCGGTCACGAACTCCAGCAGGACC
ATGTGATCGCGCTTCTCGTTGGGGTCTTTGCTCAGCTTGGACTGGTAGCTCAGGTAGTGGTTGTCGGGCA
GCAGCACGGGGCCGTCGCCGATGGGGGTGTTCTGCTGGTAGTGGTCGGCGAGCTGCACGCCGCCGTCCTC
GATGTTGTGGCGGATCTTGAAGTTGGCCTTGATGCCGTTCTTCTGCTTGTCGGCGGTGATATAGACGTTG
TGGCTGTTGTAGTTGTACTCCAGCTTGTGCCCCAGGATGTTGCCGTCCTCCTTGAAGTCGATGCCCTTCA
GCTCGATGCGGTTCACCAGGGTGTCGCCCTCGAACTTCACCTCGGCGCGGGTCTTGTAGTTGCCGTCGTC
CTTGAAGAAGATGGTGCGCTCCTGGACGTAGCCTTCGGGCATGGCGGACTTGAAGAAGTCGTGCTGCTTC
ATGTGGTCGGGGTAGCGGGCGAAGCACTGCAGGCCGTAGCCGAAGGTGGTCACGAGGGTGGGCCA
