[The description below was written by a language model from this plasmid's Addgene catalogue record.]
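Description:
V17V is a mammalian expression plasmid built on the pEGFP-C1 backbone that encodes a tandem dimer of the yellow fluorescent protein Venus, described in the record as Venus-17-Venus (also called VV). The two Venus copies are joined by a short linker; the "17" in the name presumably refers to its length in amino acids, although the record does not say so explicitly. The insert is listed as about 1.4 kb in a roughly 4 kb backbone, with KpnI and BamHI recorded as the retained 5′ and 3′ cloning sites. No feature table is provided, so the promoter and other regulatory elements are not stated. Vectors of the pEGFP-C1 family normally drive expression from the CMV immediate-early promoter with an SV40 polyadenylation signal, and that arrangement is likely but unconfirmed here. The plasmid is maintained at high copy in E. coli under kanamycin selection. The neomycin resistance marker allows G418 selection of transfected mammalian cells.

The construct serves as a calibration reagent rather than a tool for studying a particular protein. Because two identical fluorophores are held close together in a single polypeptide, energy transfer between them (homo-FRET) depolarises the emitted light, giving a defined reference value for fluorescence anisotropy measurements. Carrying exactly two fluorophores per molecule also makes it a dimer standard for molecular brightness analysis, against which oligomeric state can be judged. The depositor describes it as an anisotropy and brightness standard. It is associated with work examining structural rearrangement of CaMKIIα catalytic domains during activation.
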