Addgene plasmid #29424: V17V
Depositing lab: Steven Vogel. Depositing organization: National Institute on Alcohol Abuse & Alcoholism (NIAAA). Publication: Structural rearrangement of CaMKIIalpha catalytic domains encodes activation. Thaler C, Koushik SV, Puhl HL, Blank PS, Vogel SS. Proc Natl Acad Sci U S A. 2009 Apr 14. 106(15):6369-74. 10.1073/pnas.0901913106 PubMed 19339497.
Backbone
  Vector backbone: pEGFP C1
  Backbone size w/o insert (bp): 3984
  Vector type: Mammalian Expression ; Anisotropy and brightness standard
  Selectable markers: Neomycin (select with G418)
Growth in bacteria
  Bacterial resistance: Kanamycin, 50 μg/mL
  Growth temperature: 37°C
  Growth strain: DH5alpha
  Copy number: High Copy
Gene/Insert
  Gene/Insert name: Venus-17-Venus (alt names: V17V; VV)
  Insert size (bp): 1435
  Cloning method: Restriction Enzyme; 5′ cloning site Kpn 1 (not destroyed); 3′ cloning site Bam HI (not destroyed)
  Sequencing primers: 5′ CCAAAATCAACGGGACTTTCC; 3′ CAGGTTCAGGGGGAGGTGTGG
Terms and licenses: Academic/Nonprofit Terms; Industry Terms: Not Available to Industry
Depositor comments: Anisotropy standard and brightness standard Linker sequence: TCCGGACTCAGATCTCGAGCTCAAGCTTCGAATTCTGCAGTCGACGGTACCAGCAAGG
How to cite: V17V was a gift from Steven Vogel (Addgene plasmid # 29424 ; http://n2t.net/addgene:29424 ; RRID:Addgene_29424)
